Addgene plasmid #248665: pAAV_CAG(del)--FLEx(loxP)-splitTVA:HA
Depositing lab: Gordon Fishell. Publication: Feature-specific threat coding in lateral septum guides defensive action. Mazo DLB, Pasqualini AL, Wu SJ, Berger MZC, Reid CM, Brito SI, Qiu S, Levitt P, Anthony TE, Fishell G. Res Sq [Preprint]. 2025 Jun 12:rs.3.rs-6831193. doi: 10.21203/rs.3.rs-6831193/v1. PubMed 40585201.
Backbone
  Vector backbone: pAAV
  Vector type: Mammalian Expression, AAV
Growth in bacteria
  Bacterial resistance: Ampicillin, 100 μg/mL
  Growth temperature: 37°C
  Growth strain: NEB Stable
  Copy number: Unknown
Gene/Insert
  Gene/Insert name: TVA
  Tag / fusion protein: HA (C terminal on insert)
Resource information
  A portion of this plasmid was derived from a plasmid made by: https://www.addgene.org/100798/
Terms and licenses: Academic/Nonprofit Terms; Industry Terms: Not Available to Industry
Depositor comments: Please visit https://doi.org/10.21203/rs.3.rs-6831193/v1 for preprint.
How to cite: pAAV_CAG(del)--FLEx(loxP)-splitTVA:HA was a gift from Gordon Fishell (Addgene plasmid # 248665 ; http://n2t.net/addgene:248665 ; RRID:Addgene_248665)
