[The description below was written by a language model from this plasmid's Addgene catalogue record and pLannotate feature annotations shown in this document.]
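Description:
pAAV_CAG(del)--FLEx(loxP)-splitTVA:HA is a 5.4 kb AAV transfer plasmid for Cre-dependent expression of the avian receptor TVA in mammalian cells. It is propagated in E. coli through a high-copy ColE1/pUC-type origin and selected with ampicillin (AmpR under its own bla promoter). An f1 phage origin is also present. Two AAV2 inverted terminal repeats flank the expression cassette, so the region between them can be packaged into recombinant AAV particles. The short lacI, lacZα and SV40 large T matches in the annotation are backbone remnants rather than functional genes.

The cassette lies on the minus strand of the sequenced record. It is driven by a shortened CAG-type promoter, as the "del" in the name suggests: a partial CMV enhancer, the chicken β-actin promoter and truncated chimeric intron fragments. Downstream is a FLEx switch made of paired loxP and lox2272 sites in opposing orientations. The TVA coding fragment, annotated by its match to the quail receptor for subgroup A Rous sarcoma virus, sits between them, inverted relative to the promoter. Cre recombination flips this segment irreversibly into the sense orientation, so TVA is made only in Cre-expressing cells. A WPRE follows to boost transcript levels, and then an SV40 polyadenylation signal. The catalogue lists a C-terminal HA tag for detection, though the feature table does not annotate it separately. Short β-globin intron fragments sit between the lox sites of each pair. The record does not explain these fragments or what "split" means in the name.

TVA makes cells susceptible to EnvA-pseudotyped viruses, so constructs of this kind are typically used to define starter cells for rabies-based circuit tracing. The associated study concerns lateral septum circuits, but the record does not state a specific use.
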