Features (pLannotate 1.2.2; 24 found; start..end, strand, type, name):
      1..589     +  rep_origin     ori: high-copy-number ColE1/pMB1/pBR322/pUC origin of replication
    772..828     +  CDS            lacI (fragment): lac repressor; lacI; The lac repressor binds to the lac operator to inhibit transcription in E. coli. This inhibition can be relieved by adding lactose or isopropyl-β-D-thiogalactopyranoside (IPTG).
    822..955     -  repeat_region  AAV2 ITR: inverted terminal repeat of adeno-associated virus serotype 2 inverted
   1026..1094    +  CDS            large T antigen (fragment): large T antigen from SV40 (simian virus 40)
   1117..1238    +  polyA_signal   SV40 poly(A) signal: SV40 polyadenylation signal
   1281..1869    -  misc_feature   WPRE: woodchuck hepatitis virus posttranscriptional regulatory element
   1869..1887    -  misc_feature   MCS (fragment): pBluescript multiple cloning site
   1889..1922    -  protein_bind   lox2272: Cre-mediated recombination occurs in the 8-bp core sequence (GGATACTT). lox2272 sites are compatible with each other, but incompatible with loxP or loxN sites (Lee and Saito, 1988). Cre recombinase
   1923..1972    +  intron         β-globin intron (fragment): internally truncated intron from human β-globin
   1973..2006    -  protein_bind   loxP: Cre-mediated recombination occurs in the 8-bp core sequence (GCATACAT). Cre recombinase
   2012..2437    +  CDS            RSVR_COTJA (fragment): Experimental evidence at protein level: Swiss-Prot protein existence level 1. Responsible for susceptibility to the retrovirus subgroup A Rous sarcoma virus. From Coturnix japonica (Japanese quail) (Coturnix coturnix japonica).
   2491..2524    +  protein_bind   lox2272: Cre-mediated recombination occurs in the 8-bp core sequence (GGATACTT). lox2272 sites are compatible with each other, but incompatible with loxP or loxN sites (Lee and Saito, 1988). Cre recombinase
   2525..2574    +  intron         β-globin intron (fragment): internally truncated intron from human β-globin
   2575..2608    +  protein_bind   loxP: Cre-mediated recombination occurs in the 8-bp core sequence (GCATACAT). Cre recombinase
   2623..2685    -  CDS            HBB (fragment): HBB_LEPEU - Experimental evidence at protein level: Swiss-Prot protein existence level 1. Involved in oxygen transport from the lung to the various peripheral tissues. From Lepus europaeus (European hare).
   2683..2813    -  intron         chimeric intron (fragment): chimera between introns from chicken β-actin and rabbit β-globin
   2902..3037    -  intron         hybrid intron (fragment): hybrid between chicken β-actin (CBA) and minute virus of mice (MMV) introns (Gray et al., 2011)
   3038..3315    -  promoter       chicken β-actin promoter: No description available
   3317..3565    -  enhancer       CMV enhancer (fragment): human cytomegalovirus immediate early enhancer
   3626..3758    +  repeat_region  AAV2 ITR (fragment): inverted terminal repeat of adeno-associated virus serotype 2 inverted
   3753..3822    +  CDS            lacZα (fragment): LacZα fragment of β-galactosidase; lacZ fragment
   3827..4255    +  rep_origin     f1 ori (sequence partly withheld): f1 bacteriophage origin of replication; arrow indicates direction of (+) strand synthesis
   4308..4412    +  promoter       AmpR promoter: bla
   4413..5273    +  CDS            AmpR: β-lactamase; bla; confers resistance to ampicillin, carbenicillin, and related antibiotics
>Addgene plasmid #248665 | pAAV_CAG(del)--FLEx(loxP)-splitTVA:HA | addgene full sequence | sequence record 502192 | Addgene NGS Result
TTGAGATCCTTTTTTTCTGCGCGTAATCTGCTGCTTGCAAACAAAAAAACCACCGCTACCAGCGGTGGTT
TGTTTGCCGGATCAAGAGCTACCAACTCTTTTTCCGAAGGTAACTGGCTTCAGCAGAGCGCAGATACCAA
ATACTGTTCTTCTAGTGTAGCCGTAGTTAGGCCACCACTTCAAGAACTCTGTAGCACCGCCTACATACCT
CGCTCTGCTAATCCTGTTACCAGTGGCTGCTGCCAGTGGCGATAAGTCGTGTCTTACCGGGTTGGACTCA
AGACGATAGTTACCGGATAAGGCGCAGCGGTCGGGCTGAACGGGGGGTTCGTGCACACAGCCCAGCTTGG
AGCGAACGACCTACACCGAACTGAGATACCTACAGCGTGAGCTATGAGAAAGCGCCACGCTTCCCGAAGG
GAGAAAGGCGGACAGGTATCCGGTAAGCGGCAGGGTCGGAACAGGAGAGCGCACGAGGGAGCTTCCAGGG
GGAAACGCCTGGTATCTTTATAGTCCTGTCGGGTTTCGCCACCTCTGACTTGAGCGTCGATTTTTGTGAT
GCTCGTCAGGGGGGCGGAGCCTATGGAAAAACGCCAGCAACGCGGCCTTTTTACGGTTCCTGGCCTTTTG
CTGGCCTTTTGCTCACATGTTCTTTCCTGCGTTATCCCCTGATTCTGTGGATAACCGTATTACCGCCTTT
GAGTGAGCTGATACCGCTCGCCGCAGCCGAACGACCGAGCGCAGCGAGTCAGTGAGCGAGGAAGCGGAAG
AGCGCCCAATACGCAAACCGCCTCTCCCCGCGCGTTGGCCGATTCATTAATGCAGCTGCGCGCTCGCTCG
CTCACTGAGGCCGCCCGGGCAAAGCCCGGGCGTCGGGCGACCTTTGGTCGCCCGGCCTCAGTGAGCGAGC
GAGCGCGCAGAGAGGGAGTGGCCAACTCCATCACTAGGGGTTCCTTGTAGTTAATGATTAACCCGCCATG
CTACTTATCTACGTAGCCATGCTCTAGGAAGATCCTTATCGATTTTACCACATTTGTAGAGGTTTTACTT
GCTTTAAAAAACCTCCCACATCTCCCCCTGAACCTGAAACATAAAATGAATGCAATTGTTGTTGTTAACT
TGTTTATTGCAGCTTATAATGGTTACAAATAAAGCAATAGCATCACAAATTTCACAAATAAAGCATTTTT
TTCACTGCATTCTAGTTGTGGTTTGTCCAAACTCATCAATGTATCTTATCATGTCTGCTCGAAGCGGCCG
CCCGGGTCGACGGTATCGATGCGGGGAGGCGGCCCAAAGGGAGATCCGACTCGTCTGAGGGCGAAGGCGA
AGACGCGGAAGAGGCCGCAGAGCCGGCAGCAGGCCGCGGGAAGGAAGGTCCGCTGGATTGAGGGCCGAAG
GGACGTAGCAGAAGGACGTCCCGCGCAGAATCCAGGTGGCAACACAGGCGAGCAGCCAAGGAAAGGACGA
TGATTTCCCCGACAACACCACGGAATTGTCAGTGCCCAACAGCCGAGCCCCTGTCCAGCAGCGGGCAAGG
CAGGCGGCGATGAGTTCCGCCGTGGCAATAGGGAGGGGGAAAGCGAAAGTCCCGGAAAGGAGCTGACAGG
TGGTGGCAATGCCCCAACCAGTGGGGGTTGCGTCAGCAAACACAGTGCACACCACGCCACGTTGCCTGAC
AACGGGCCACAACTCCTCATAAAGAGACAGCAACCAGGATTTATACAAGGAGGAGAAAATGAAAGCCATA
CGGGAAGCAATAGCATGATACAAAGGCATTAAAGCAGCGTATCCACATAGCGTAAAAGGAGCAACATAGT
TAAGAATACCAGTCAATCTTTCACAAATTTTGTAATCCAGAGGTTGATTATCGATAAGCTTGATATCTAT
AACTTCGTATAAAGTATCCTATACGAAGTTATTCTTTGCACCATTCTAAAGAATAACAGTGATAATTTCT
GGGTTAAGGCAAATAACTTCGTATAATGTATGCTATACGAAGTTATTAGGTGCGCGGCTGCTGCCCGCGC
TGCTGCTGCTGCTGCTGCCCGGTAACGTGACCGGTAACGGGTCCGGTAACGGTTCTTTGTCCCGTTGCCC
CCCCGGTCAGTTCCGCTGCTCGGAGCCGCCCGGTGCCCACGGGGAGTGTTACCCGCAGGACTGGCTGTGC
GACGGACACCCCGACTGCGACGACGGGCGGGACGAGTGGGGCTGCGGGACCAGCGCGATCCCCGCGGTGC
CCACGGACAACGGCACAGAGGCTCCCACTGCCCCTGCTCCTGGACGTGCTCTGCCAGCCAGGAATCACGG
CCGCATGTGGATGCTGATCACTGCAGTGCTCCTGTGCTGCCTGGTAGCTGTGGGTGGTATCGCTGCATGG
GGGAAGTCCAAAGCAAAAAGCAGGTCTGACATCTTCAGTCTTGAAAGCGCATCCAAGGGGGGTGGGACTA
GTTACCCCTACGACGTGCCCGACTACGCCTAAGGCGCGCCATAACTTCGTATAGGATACTTTATACGAAG
TTATTAAGAGGTTTCATATTGCTAATAGCAGCTACAATCCAGCTACCATTCTGCATAACTTCGTATAGCA
TACATTATACGAAGTTATATTAACCATGGTGGCGGATCCAATTCTTTGCCAAAATGATGAGACAGCACAA
TAACCAGCACGTTGCCCAGGAGCTGTAGGAAAAAGAAGAAGGCATGAACATGGTTAGCAGAGGCTCTAGA
GCCGCCGGTCACACGCCAGAAGCCGAACCCCGCCCTGCCCCGTCCCCCCCGAAGGCAGCCGTCCCCCCGC
GGACAGCCCCGAGCCGCTCCCCCCGCACAAAGGGCCCTCCCGGAGCCCCTCAAGGCTTTCACGCAGCCAC
AGAAAAGAAACAAGCCGTCATTAAACCAAGCGCTAATTACAGCCCGGAGGAGAAGGGCCGTCCCGCCCGC
TCACCTGTGGGAGTAACGCGGTCAGTCAGAGCCGGGGCGGGCGGCGCGAGGCGGCGGCGGAGCGGGGCAC
GGGGCGAAGGCAGCGCGCAGCGACTCCCGCCCGCCGCGCGCTTCGCTTTTTATAGGGCCGCCGCCGCCGC
CGCCTCGCCATAAAAGGAAACTTTCGGAGCGCGCCGCTCTGATTGGCTGCCGCCGCACCTCTCCGCCTCG
CCCCGCCCCGCCCCTCGCCCCGCCCCGCCCCGCCTGGCGCGCGCCCCCCCCCCCCCCCCGCCCCCATCGC
TGCACAAAATAATTAAAAAATAAATAAATACAAAATTGGGGGTGGGGAGGGGGGGGAGATGGGGAGAGTG
AAGCAGAACGTGGGGCTCACCTCGACCATGGTAATAGCGATGACTAATACGTAGATGTACTGCCAAGTAG
GAAAGTCCCATAAGGTCATGTACTGGGCATAATGCCAGGCGGGCCATTTACCGTCATTGACGTCAATAGG
GGGCGTACTTGGCATATGATACACTTGATGTACTGCCAAGTGGGCAGTTTACCGTAAATACTCCACCCAT
TGACGTCAATGGAAAGTCCCTATTGGCGTTACTATGGGAACATACGTCATTATTGACGTCAATGGTACTC
TTCCTAGAGCATGGCTACGTAGATAAGTAGCATGGCGGGTTAATCATTAACTACAAGGAACCCCTAGTGA
TGGAGTTGGCCACTCCCTCTCTGCGCGCTCGCTCGCTCACTGAGGCCGGGCGACCAAAGGTCGCCCGACG
CCCGGGCTTTGCCCGGGCGGCCTCAGTGAGCGAGCGAGCGCGCAGCTGGCGTAATAGCGAAGAGGCCCGC
ACCGATCGCCCTTCCCAACAGTTGCGCAGCCTGAATGGCGAATGGG
[124 nt withheld, positions 3827-3950]
C
[91 nt withheld, positions 3952-4042]
A
[49 nt withheld, positions 4044-4092]
CCTTTGACGTTGGAGTCCACGTTCTTT
[37 nt withheld, positions 4120-4156]
ACCCTATCTCGGTCTATTCTTTTGATTTATAAGGGATTTTGCCGATTTCGGCCTATTGGTTAAAAAATGA
GCTGATTTAACAAAAATTTAACGCGAATTTTAACAAAATATTAACGCTTACAATTTAGGTGGCACTTTTC
GGGGAAATGTGCGCGGAACCCCTATTTGTTTATTTTTCTAAATACATTCAAATATGTATCCGCTCATGAG
ACAATAACCCTGATAAATGCTTCAATAATATTGAAAAAGGAAGAGTATGAGTATTCAACATTTCCGTGTC
GCCCTTATTCCCTTTTTTGCGGCATTTTGCCTTCCTGTTTTTGCTCACCCAGAAACGCTGGTGAAAGTAA
AAGATGCTGAAGATCAGTTGGGTGCACGAGTGGGTTACATCGAACTGGATCTCAACAGCGGTAAGATCCT
TGAGAGTTTTCGCCCCGAAGAACGTTTTCCAATGATGAGCACTTTTAAAGTTCTGCTATGTGGCGCGGTA
TTATCCCGTATTGACGCCGGGCAAGAGCAACTCGGTCGCCGCATACACTATTCTCAGAATGACTTGGTTG
AGTACTCACCAGTCACAGAAAAGCATCTTACGGATGGCATGACAGTAAGAGAATTATGCAGTGCTGCCAT
AACCATGAGTGATAACACTGCGGCCAACTTACTTCTGACAACGATCGGAGGACCGAAGGAGCTAACCGCT
TTTTTGCACAACATGGGGGATCATGTAACTCGCCTTGATCGTTGGGAACCGGAGCTGAATGAAGCCATAC
CAAACGACGAGCGTGACACCACGATGCCTGTAGCAATGGCAACAACGTTGCGCAAACTATTAACTGGCGA
ACTACTTACTCTAGCTTCCCGGCAACAATTAATAGACTGGATGGAGGCGGATAAAGTTGCAGGACCACTT
CTGCGCTCGGCCCTTCCGGCTGGCTGGTTTATTGCTGATAAATCTGGAGCCGGTGAGCGTGGGTCTCGCG
GTATCATTGCAGCACTGGGGCCAGATGGTAAGCCCTCCCGTATCGTAGTTATCTACACGACGGGGAGTCA
GGCAACTATGGATGAACGAAATAGACAGATCGCTGAGATAGGTGCCTCACTGATTAAGCATTGGTAACTG
TCAGACCAAGTTTACTCATATATACTTTAGATTGATTTAAAACTTCATTTTTAATTTAAAAGGATCTAGG
TGAAGATCCTTTTTGATAATCTCATGACCAAAATCCCTTAACGTGAGTTTTCGTTCCACTGAGCGTCAGA
CCCCGTAGAAAAGATCAAAGGATCTTC
